>Addgene plasmid #239171 | TR34_U3_hox-like | addgene full sequence | sequence record 479459 | Addgene NGS Result
TCACGCTCGTCGTTTGGTATGGCTTCATTCAGCTCCGGTTCCCAACGATCAAGGCGAGTTACATGATCCC
CCATGTTGTGCAAAAAAGCGGTTAGCTCCTTCGGTCCTCCGATCGTTGTCAGAAGTAAGTTGGCCGCAGT
GTTATCACTCATGGTTATGGCAGCACTGCATAATTCTCTTACTGTCATGCCATCCGTAAGATGCTTTTCT
GTGACTGGTGAGTACTCAACCAAGTCATTCTGAGAATAGTGTATGCGGCGACCGAGTTGCTCTTGCCCGG
CGTCAATACGGGATAATACCGCGCCACATAGCAGAACTTTAAAAGTGCTCATCATTGGAAAACGTTCTTC
GGGGCGAAAACTCTCAAGGATCTTACCGCTGTTGAGATCCAGTTCGATGTAACCCACTCGTGCACCCAAC
TGATCTTCAGCATCTTTTACTTTCACCAGCGTTTCTGGGTGAGCAAAAACAGGAAGGCAAAATGCCGCAA
AAAAGGGAATAAGGGCGACACGGAAATGTTGAATACTCATACTCTTCCTTTTTCAATTCAGAAGAACTCG
TCAAGAAGGCGATAGAAGGCGATGCGCTGCGAATCGGGAGCGGCGATACCGTAAAGCACGAGGAAGCGGT
CAGCCCATTCGCCGCCAAGCTCTTCAGCAATATCACGGGTAGCCAACGCTATGTCCTGATAGCGGTCCGC
CACACCCAGCCGGCCACAGTCGATGAATCCAGAAAAGCGGCCATTTTCCACCATGATATTCGGCAAGCAG
GCATCGCCATGGGTCACGACGAGATCCTCGCCGTCGGGCATGCGCGCCTTGAGCCTGGCGAACAGTTCGG
CTGGCGCGAGCCCCTGATGCTCTTCGTCCAGATCATCCTGATCGACAAGACCGGCTTCCATCCGAGTACG
TGCTCGCTCGATGCGATGTTTCGCTTGGTGGTCGAATGGGCAGGTAGCCGGATCAAGCGTATGCAGCCGC
CGCATTGCATCAGCCATGATGGATACTTTCTCGGCAGGAGCAAGGTGGGATGACAGGAGATCCTGCCCCG
GCACTTCGCCCAATAGCAGCCAGTCCCTTCCCGCTTCAGTGACAACGTCGAGCACAGCTGCGCAAGGAAC
GCCCGTCGTGGCCAGCCACGATAGCCGCGCTGCCTCGTCCTGCAGTTCATTCAGGGCACCGGACAGGTCG
GTCTTGACAAAAAGAACCGGGCGCCCCTGCGCTGACAGCCGGAACACGGCGGCATCAGAGCAGCCGATTG
TCTGTTGTGCCCAGTCATAGCCGAATAGCCTCTCCACCCAAGCGGCCGGAGAACCTGCGTGCAATCCATC
TTGTTCAATCATGCGAAACGATCCTCATCCTGTCTCTTGATCAGATCTTGATCCCCTGCGCCATCAGATC
ATTGGCGGCAAGAAAGCCATCCAGTTTACTTTGCAGGGCTTCCCAACCTTACCAGAGGGCGCCCCAGCTG
GCAATTCCGGTTCGCTTGCTGTCCATAAAACCGCCCAGTCTAGCTATCGCCATGTAAGCCCACTGCAAGC
TACCTGCTTTCTCTTTGCGCTTGCGTTTTCCCTTGTCCAGATAGCCCAGTAGCTGACATTCATCCGGGGT
CAGCACCGTTTCTGCGGACTGGCTTTCTACGTGTTCCGCTTCCTTTAGCAGCCCTTGCGCCCTGAATTTT
GTTAAAATTCGCGTTAAATTTTTGTTAAATCAGCTCATTTTTTAACCAATAGGCCGAAATCGACGCGTCA
AAAAACCCCTCAAGACCCGTTTAGAGGCCCCAAGGGGTTATGCTAGGCGCGCCGGATCCTAATACGACTC
ACTATAGGGAGAATTAACCCTCACTAAAGGGAGACCTTTTGAACTGATGGAGGTGGCTGTAATTTCGGTG
GTTCGAAAGGGTTGATAACTGAAAGTTGAGAGTTATTCCCCGAGGGCGCAAAATCATTATGCACGGAGTC
TTTCCCATCAGACTGCTGGCCAGGACTCTTACTAGGATCCATCTTCATACTGGAAGAGAAATGAAACGGC
GGTGGGTTTCCAGGATAACCTCCTGCCCCACCACTGTTATATGGTGGTGGAAGGGCATTTTGATGCTGAG
AAGGTGCTCCAGAATCCAAGCTCGAAACAGTGCTAGGACATCCGCTGCGTGATCCGTTTCCGCCTTCTCC
TCCCTGGCCACCATGCCCTCCATCATCATTACCACTCGCATCGTGTTTACTGTTTGTGCTGTTCAAATTT
GGCGCACGAGCTTGAAGTTTCTTGCTCTTCATGCGTCGATTTTGGAACCACACTTTCACCTGACGTTCTG
TGAGATGAAGCTTGCAGGAGATTTCCCATCGCTTTTGACGAGTAATGTAAGTTGCTACAAGGTACTCGTT
CTCAAGTACCATGGTTTGATATCTTGTATACGGTTTCCTCTTTTTTCTACCTCGAGGCGTGTCATCCTCA
TCGCCATTGCCTGGCATCATTGAAGAAGGCATGAAGCATGGTGGTGGACCAAGGCGATTTGCTGGATCAC
CAGGTGCTGGAATCGGGCCCATAGGTCCAGATCCGTTTCCTAAAGCTAGAGCTGCAGCAGCAGCAGCATG
CACGCTGTTTGCGATTCTGGGAGTCTGGAAAAGACCTGGGGGTGGTGGAGGTCCGCCGTGTGATTGTGGT
TGATTGCCTGGGTGTCCGAAGTATTGCTAAGGTCACTTCTATAGTGTCACCTAAATCTCCCTATAGTGAG
TCGTATTAGGATCCGGCGCGCCTAGCATAACCCCTTGGGGCCTCTAAACGGGTCTTGAGGGGTTTTTTGA
CGCGTGCTTCCTCGCTCACTGACTCGCTGCGCTCGGTCGTTCGGCTGCGGCGAGCGGTATCAGCTCACTC
AAAGGCGGTAATACGGTTATCCACAGAATCAGGGGATAACGCAGGAAAGAACATGTGAGCAAAAGGCCAG
CAAAAGGCCAGGAACCGTAAAAAGGCCGCGTTGCTGGCGTTTTTCCATAGGCTCCGCCCCCCTGACGAGC
ATCACAAAAATCGACGCTCAAGTCAGAGGTGGCGAAACCCGACAGGACTATAAAGATACCAGGCGTTTCC
CCCTGGAAGCTCCCTCGTGCGCTCTCCTGTTCCGACCCTGCCGCTTACCGGATACCTGTCCGCCTTTCTC
CCTTCGGGAAGCGTGGCGCTTTCTCATAGCTCACGCTGTAGGTATCTCAGTTCGGTGTAGGTCGTTCGCT
CCAAGCTGGGCTGTGTGCACGAACCCCCCGTTCAGCCCGACCGCTGCGCCTTATCCGGTAACTATCGTCT
TGAGTCCAACCCGGTAAGACACGACTTATCGCCACTGGCAGCAGCCACTGGTAACAGGATTAGCAGAGCG
AGGTATGTAGGCGGTGCTACAGAGTTCTTGAAGTGGTGGCCTAACTACGGCTACACTAGAAGAACAGTAT
TTGGTATCTGCGCTCTGCTGAAGCCAGTTACCTTCGGAAAAAGAGTTGGTAGCTCTTGATCCGGCAAACA
AACCACCGCTGGTAGCGGTGGTTTTTTTGTTTGCAAGCAGCAGATTACGCGCAGAAAAAAAGGATCTCAA
GAAGATCCTTTGATCTTTTCTACGGGGTCTGACGCTCAGTGGAACGAAAACTCACGTTAAGGGATTTTGG
TCATGAGATTATCAAAAAGGATCTTCACCTAGATCCTTTTAAATTAAAAATGAAGTTTTAAATCAATCTA
AAGTATATATGAGTAAACTTGGTCTGACAGTTACCAATGCTTAATCAGTGAGGCACCTATCTCAGCGATC
TGTCTATTTCGTTCATCCATAGTTGCCTGGCTCCCCGTCGTGTAGATAACTACGATACGGGAGGGCTTAC
CATCTGGCCCCAGTGCTGCAATGATACCGCGAGACCCACGCTCACCGGCTCCAGATTTATCAGCAATAAA
CCAGCCAGCCGGAAGGGCCGAGCGCAGAAGTGGTCCTGCAACTTTATCCGCCTCCATCCAGTCTATTAAT
TGTTGCCGGGAAGCTAGAGTAAGTAGTTCGCCAGTTAATAGTTTGCGCAACGTTGTTGCCATTGCTACAG
GCATCGTGGTG
Features (pLannotate 1.2.2; 13 found; start..end, strand, type, name):
    531..547     -  promoter       AmpR promoter (fragment): bla
    551..1342    -  CDS            neo: KKA2_KLEPN - Also known as kan, nptII. Experimental evidence at protein level: Swiss-Prot protein existence level 1. Resistance to kanamycin, neomycin, paromomycin, ribostamycin, butirosin and gentamicin B. From Klebsiella pneumoniae.
   1374..1673    -  CDS            tnpA (fragment): TN5P_ECOLX - Also known as tnp. Experimental evidence at protein level: Swiss-Prot protein existence level 1. Mediates transposition of transposon Tn5 by a 'cut and paste' mechanism. First, the monomeric transposase binds the 19 bp inverted DNA repeats flanking the transposon. Then, dimerization of the DNA- bound transposase creates a synaptic DNA complex. After nicking of the first DNA strand, excision of the transposon proceeds through a series of intermediates. The transposase then mediates the insertion of the transposon at a new site by strand transfer. The activity of the wild- type tran
   1676..1742    -  rep_origin     M13 ori (fragment): M13 bacteriophage origin of replication; arrow indicates direction of (+) strand synthesis
   1749..1796    -  terminator     T7 terminator: transcription terminator for bacteriophage T7 RNA polymerase
   1810..1828    +  promoter       T7 promoter: promoter for bacteriophage T7 RNA polymerase
   1832..1850    +  promoter       T3 promoter: promoter for bacteriophage T3 RNA polymerase
   2255..2428    -  CDS            HOXD9: HXD9_CHICK - Also known as CHOX-4.4. Experimental evidence at transcript level: Swiss-Prot protein existence level 2. Sequence-specific transcription factor which is part of a developmental regulatory system that provides cells with specific positional identities on the anterior-posterior axis. From Gallus gallus (Chicken).
   2698..2716    -  promoter       SP6 promoter: promoter for bacteriophage SP6 RNA polymerase
   2720..2738    -  promoter       T7 promoter: promoter for bacteriophage T7 RNA polymerase
   2752..2799    +  terminator     T7 terminator: transcription terminator for bacteriophage T7 RNA polymerase
   2982..3570    -  rep_origin     ori: high-copy-number ColE1/pMB1/pBR322/pUC origin of replication
   3741..530     -  CDS            AmpR (across the origin): β-lactamase; bla; confers resistance to ampicillin, carbenicillin, and related antibiotics
