[The description below was written by a language model from this plasmid's Addgene catalogue record and pLannotate feature annotations shown in this document.]
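Description:
TR34_U3_hox-like is a bacterial cloning plasmid built on the pJC53.2 backbone, a vector designed for in vitro synthesis of riboprobes and double-stranded RNA rather than for expression in cells. It is maintained in E. coli through a high-copy ColE1/pUC-type origin and carries two selectable markers, a β-lactamase gene for ampicillin resistance and a neo/nptII gene for kanamycin resistance. The annotation also picks up short remnants of a Tn5 transposase sequence and an M13 origin next to the kanamycin cassette, which appear to be non-functional fragments inherited from the backbone.

The insert is a cDNA fragment of a hox-like gene from the rat tapeworm Hymenolepis diminuta, derived from a contig in a transcriptome assembly. The automated annotation labels part of it as similar to chicken HOXD9, which most likely reflects conservation of a homeobox-type region rather than any avian origin. The fragment sits between two sets of opposing phage promoters. On one side are T7 followed by T3, and on the other are T7 followed by SP6, all pointing inward, with a T7 terminator placed outside each T7 promoter. T3 or SP6 polymerase therefore transcribes a single strand, giving sense or antisense riboprobes for in situ hybridization. T7 polymerase transcribes both strands, and the two products can anneal into dsRNA for RNA interference. The T7 terminators limit read-through into the backbone. The record does not state which of T3 or SP6 gives the antisense probe. The plasmid was deposited with work on region-specific regulation of stem cell-driven regeneration in tapeworms, where such constructs serve for expression mapping and gene knockdown.
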