Addgene plasmid #239171: TR34_U3_hox-like
Purpose: riboprobes (SP6 or T3) and dsRNA (T7)
Depositing lab: Phillip Newmark. Depositing organization: Morgridge Institute for Research. Publication: Region-specific regulation of stem cell-driven regeneration in tapeworms. Rozario T, Quinn EB, Wang J, Davis RE, Newmark PA. eLife. 2019 Sep 24;8. pii: 48958. doi: 10.7554/eLife.48958. PubMed 31549962.
Backbone
  Vector backbone: pJC53.2
  Vector type: RNAi ; riboprobe synthesis
Growth in bacteria
  Bacterial resistance: Ampicillin and Kanamycin, 100 & 50 μg/mL
  Growth temperature: 37°C
  Growth strain: DH5alpha
  Copy number: High Copy
Gene/Insert
  Gene/Insert name: hox-like (alt names: GHNR01010951.1; HD_tophat_11549)
  Species: Hymenolepis diminuta
  Cloning method: Other
Terms and licenses: Academic/Nonprofit Terms; Industry Terms: Not Available to Industry
Depositor comments: contig listed under transcriptome: GHNR00000000.1
How to cite: TR34_U3_hox-like was a gift from Phillip Newmark (Addgene plasmid # 239171 ; http://n2t.net/addgene:239171 ; RRID:Addgene_239171)
