>Addgene plasmid #239171 | TR34_U3_hox-like | depositor partial sequence | sequence record 469761 | HD_tophat_11549
TAAATGTTGTAACAATACGAAAAATCAAATGAACTAGCCAGCCAGCCTCGCTGTGTGTATCGGGTGGCGG
CGGCATACATCAAAGCCGGACAGCCAATGGACACAGAAGATACGTCCGCCTCGTTCTCGTTCTCTCAATC
ACACTCGCACTCTCTCAACAGAAGCAGTAGCATCAGTGGGACAACAACAGACGTAACAGTCTCCCCTCTG
AAGAATAGTACTCTCTTCCCTCATTCAGTCAGAACTTGAGCTCAATCCCTCGATCATTCATTCACTCCAA
CTCCAGTCTATCTTCTGTACCGCGCTCTTTCTCTCTCACGCAATATCCGATCACGTGGAGGACTAGCTTA
ACGCATTTCTATTACAAGTGTTCTTCTCCTTGATCTTCCCCATTCGAGTGTGGATACTAAATCACCCTCT
CTAGATCTCCTTCAAATAGCAGCACCATCACCACTCTATTGAATTGGTCAAACAAAATGGCCAGCATACA
GAATACTTTCGATCTTCGCAATCCTTACACCTCGTCAAGTATGATCAATAGCCAATCCAGCGTATTTTCA
CAGCCCTCCAGTCAAACCCCCCAGTCCACTCCCCAGCCCATCCCTTCAGAGCCAGATTATCATGGTGGGG
CAACCGATTACTCAATCTCCTCCTTTTCGCGCATTCCCTCTGCTTATCCCCTACAACAACTCATGCAGCA
GTCCTCCAAGGCTGTCAATGAGATGAACTTCCAAAAAAGGCAAAATCAACCAGATTTTCTCTCCGATCTC
TCTGGATTCGTTGGCAACGGATGCGTTGGAAATGGAGAATTCGCCAATTCACCTCTTCAAGCGGCAGCAG
CATTAGCAGCTCAGAGACCTCTTTACAGACCCTTCAACACTGAGGTCCCTTCTCCCCCACAATCAGCAGG
GAGACTTCGAAGTCCGCCATTCAGTTCTGCAGGCAGTCTACCACCTCGCAGTTCAACCGATGGTGAACAA
ACCCTTGGCGACTCAAAATCGTTAGGAGCCCTTTTGCGAGAAATCGCTGGAGTTCCAGCCTCAAATTCTA
CAGCAAATATGAATTCGCTGAGACAAGGATCAGGTAGAATTGGAGATATGCCAAGATACGACAACCCCAG
CATATCAGGATTTGGAAGTATAGCAGATCAATCTTTACTTGGACAGCAGCATCCATCAGAAGGTTTTCTC
GACACTCTGACAAGTGGAACTCCGGGCCGCTTGCCTCCCCCACCCCGTAGTCTTTTTCAATCACCAGGAA
ATGGTCTTCAACACCACCACGGTGGAATGATGTCTCCAGTTCTTCCTCCACCATCTCATCAGCCACCTCA
GCCACCTTCAGGACATCAGCAATACTTCGGACACCCAGGCAATCAACCACAATCACACGGCGGACCTCCA
CCACCCCCAGGTCTTTTCCAGACTCCCAGAATCGCAAACAGCGTGCATGCTGCTGCTGCTGCAGCTCTAG
CTTTAGGAAACGGATCTGGACCTATGGGCCCGATTCCAGCACCTGGTGATCCAGCAAATCGCCTTGGTCC
ACCACCATGCTTCATGCCTTCTTCAATGATGCCAGGCAATGGCGATGAGGATGACACGCCTCGAGGTAGA
AAAAAGAGGAAACCGTATACAAGATATCAAACCATGGTACTTGAGAACGAGTACCTTGTAGCAACTTACA
TTACTCGTCAAAAGCGATGGGAAATCTCCTGCAAGCTTCATCTCACAGAACGTCAGGTGAAAGTGTGGTT
CCAAAATCGACGCATGAAGAGCAAGAAACTTCAAGCTCGTGCGCCAAATTTGAACAGCACAAACAGTAAA
CACGATGCGAGTGGTAATGATGATGGAGGGCATGGTGGCCAGGGAGGAGAAGGCGGAAACGGATCACGCA
GCGGATGTCCTAGCACTGTTTCGAGCTTGGATTCTGGAGCACCTTCTCAGCATCAAAATGCCCTTCCACC
ACCATATAACAGTGGTGGGGCAGGAGGTTATCCTGGAAACCCACCGCCGTTTCATTTCTCTTCCAGTATG
AAGATGGATCCTAGTAAGAGTCCTGGCCAGCAGTCTGATGGGAAAGACTCCGTGCATAATGATTTTGCAC
CCTCGGGGAATAACTCTCAACTTTCAGTTATCAACCCTTTCGAACCACCGAAATTACAGCCACCTCCATC
AGTTCAAGGTGGGCCATTTGATCCCTCCAGGAGGTTCAACATGTCCTACCCAGATGGGATCCATATGCCA
CCTCCCCCACCGCCTTTCAACTCAAGTTCAGTAGGTGGAACAGCTCCATTTCAGTTGCCCCAATTCTTAC
AGCATCCTCAACAGCAGCCACAACAGCAGAATCAGCAACCGTCAAGAACTAGAGATGTTTGAAAGTGATG
ACACCAAATTATAGAGGATAAGGCCATAAAAAAGCCTGATGAAACCAAAAGTAGACATTCTTTTTAATCG
TATGAAGATCGTACGCACTCACTTATAAAATGGTAATCTGCACGCGATACGCACTCTAATAATCTTGAAA
AACGGCACACTTACTGAAATTTGCACCCACTTCTTCCCACTTCCTCCATCTCTTTCTTACTATTGCTACT
ACTACCACCACATCTCTATCTCGTCTCATATCCCTCTCCAAAAGACGTTATTTGTGTGCGAGAAGGACAA
AACCAACCGACTTACTCTGCCCGTATTTCTTTCTCTTTCTCTATCTCTCTCTCTTAACTATACATATATA
CATACCTGTATTCTTTTCTGATTTCAAGTGGAAAAAAGAGGTGTACATAATTTAAACAAGATATGCAGAT
CTAATTGTGCGTTTTTCTTTAATAATTAAAGGATCTAGCTTTTAGATATTTGTACCGACAGTTCAGTCAA
TTTGAAGGTTTGTGAGAGGCAATACAGTTAAAGTTAGATCAGTTATGTTAAAATGGAAAGTTATGTGACG
ATTTGTTAAATCCATTTTGGGAGAGAGAACAAGGAAAAAGACTATAGATACTGGGTTGCTCAAACAGAAG
GAAGGTGGAACTATTGTTGTTAATGAACAGGCATGCAAGGACTCACCTGTTTATTGTAACGTTGGTGTTC
GATGATCGAATTTGGGATTAATGTACATCCTATACAACCTATACATGTCAAATTCTAAAAATATTTAAAA
CTAATGATATAATTAAAGCCAATGTCAAAAAATGCAGATGAAAATAGTGTTTCTCAGTAATTTTTCGATA
AATCAAGTTAAAAATTGTCTAAGGATAGGAAAAATTAATGTCGTTAATATTTCTATTCAGGATAATGCTA
AACATTTTAATATAGAGAAAAATCCGAAAAAGAGGGATTAAAATAGCCAACAACAAGTTAGAAGATTATT
TAAAAAATCAAAAAGTCTTCGTCCATCTGAAGTGTGAAATTATCAGATTGTCCGATCTCATGAAGAGTAT
GGTCTGACTCTAGCATAACTTGCATCAAGCTTAAGAATTTCTCCTCTGGGTTCCTACTGAAAACTCTAGC
ACTCGAAATTCAGTAAATAGATGCTTAGTTACTAGTTACTAAGTTATTTTAATAAATTTTTACACTGAGG
TGGTGATTCTACCCATATATAAGCCTCGTCTAAAGCCAGAAGTTATGTAATAAAACCTAGCTAAAACGTC
CTAATTTGCAGTCAGCAGAACTCATATAAAATCAACAGTGCTCAGTCACTATTGCAGCGGATCTGCCATT
GATCTACCGACTGAAATAACAAACACAATGCATAGCGCTGGGTAAGAGTGGACGGCATTATTCAAATTTT
TTCATTAGAATGGATCCATAATGCTTTGTGCCATTCTGTTTGAAGTAATACAAACGACCCGGATTGATTT
ACCCTAATTTAGCGTACTTCTGCTTCCATCCTCTGCTCATCTAAATTCCGAATTCTATCTTGTCTTTCTT
TTTCTCTGGTATTCCTTACGATAGTTCAATGCATTATTGCCATCCATTCAACTTTACTTTGAAAATTTGT
TGATTCTCGTCAGAATTTCTAGAAATAATCAGTTCTGAAAAATGATATCTTCAAAAATAACGTGACTAGG
CTTCTAAAATTGTTCTACTGACTGAATTTAATGAATATCTAGTCTCATCTCTTTTCATAATGCTTTTACC
CTGAACAAAATTAATATCGGCTAGATTCTTTCGCCGAACTCACTTATATTATATCTAATTGAAAATACAT
TTTATCTGAATTCTGCAATCTTCATAAAATCATCTGTTAAATATTGAGGCTATTTCTGTTATTAATTAAA
AAGACACTTGTTTATATTATTCTCCATGTTGCGGTGCTGAGAAACATTCCATAAAACAGTCTGTTTGCAT
TTCAGTTCCTTTTATTTCTCAATCAAAAGAATTTGACCAACCAGATTTCTAGAATCGTGTATGGATTGTG
CTGGTAAATTCTATAGGCTGAAATCAAGGTCGCAAGTGTTTCTAGAAGTATCAGGTGATTGCTTTTTAAT
CATCATTGCACTAGCTTTTGTCTCATTCGAAAAAAAACAACTGCAAGTACAATTTTTCAAGCGAGAAAAC
CTTACGTTTTGAATTATCTAGGATGGTTGAATTATGGACGTCTCCCATCGGCAGCGACAAAAATAAAAAG
CACGCATCATAATATGTAAATTATCTAGTTAAATGTGCATGGAAGATGTTAGAATCTTAATCCGTCTTAC
TTGTGAGGATATAAGTAGTTGGTCACTCTCTGTGAGATCTAATCCAATCAATAGATTTTTTGCATCGTTC
TTATCACGTTCAATTTGATCCCAGAGATTGTTGTCTTTTAAGTATATTACATAAATAATGCTATTTTATG
GCGATCTATAATATGGTTGAACATACACTAAGAAGTAAAC
